Addgene plasmid #191241: pSN-A112C-1A32
Purpose: Expresses nuclease A-H124L from Staphylococcus aureus, with an A112C mutation, fused through a flexible linker to the transmembrane domain of poly-Leu-1A32 and a His-tag, for fluorescent studies.
Depositing lab: Alessandro Senes. Depositing organization: University of Wisconsin, Madison. Publication: Thermodynamic analysis of the GAS(right) transmembrane motif supports energetic model of dimerization. Diaz Vazquez G, Cui Q, Senes A. Biophys J. 2023 Jan 3;122(1):143-155. doi: 10.1016/j.bpj.2022.11.018. Epub 2022 Nov 12. PubMed 36371634.
Backbone
  Vector backbone: pET-28
  Backbone size w/o insert (bp): 5206
  Total vector size (bp): 5860
  Vector type: Bacterial Expression
Growth in bacteria
  Bacterial resistance: Kanamycin, 50 μg/mL
  Growth temperature: 37°C
  Growth strain: DH5alpha
  Copy number: Unknown
Gene/Insert
  Gene/Insert name: nuc (nuclease A), HLA-A (HLAA) (predicted interfacial residues of the transmembrane domain in a poly-leu background)
  Species: H. sapiens (human); Staphylococcus aureus
  Insert size (bp): 654
  Mutation: Changed Alanine 112 to Cysteine in SN, and predicted interfacial residues of the transmembrane domain are in a poly-leu background
  GenBank ID: P10314 (P04439) P00644
  Promoter: T7 promoter
  Tag / fusion protein: nuclease A from S. aureus fused to the poly-Leu TM domain of HLA-A. The construct has a c-terminal His-tag for purification.
  Entrez Gene: HLA-A (a.k.a. HLAA)
  Cloning method: Ligation Independent Cloning
  Sequencing primers: 5′ taatacgactcactataggg
Terms and licenses: Academic/Nonprofit Terms; Industry Terms: Not Available to Industry
Depositor comments: Please visit https://doi.org/10.1101/2022.07.11.499632 for bioRxiv preprint.
How to cite: pSN-A112C-1A32 was a gift from Alessandro Senes (Addgene plasmid # 191241 ; http://n2t.net/addgene:191241 ; RRID:Addgene_191241)
