[The description below was written by a language model from this plasmid's Addgene catalogue record and pLannotate feature annotations shown in this document.]
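Description:
pSN-A112C-1A32 is a bacterial expression plasmid built on a pET-28 backbone, about 5.9 kb in total, for producing a chimeric membrane-protein construct in E. coli. It is maintained through a ColE1/pBR322-type origin accompanied by the bom region and the rop gene, which moderates copy number. It also carries an f1 phage origin, and selection is by kanamycin through an aminoglycoside phosphotransferase gene. Expression follows the standard pET arrangement. A T7 promoter with an adjacent lac operator and a T7 gene 10 ribosome binding site drives the open reading frame, a T7 terminator closes it, and a plasmid-borne lacI gene supplies repressor so that transcription is IPTG-inducible in hosts that provide T7 RNA polymerase.

The roughly 650 bp insert encodes Staphylococcus aureus nuclease A (the H124L variant) carrying an A112C substitution. It is joined through a flexible linker to a transmembrane segment derived from human HLA-A, in which the predicted interfacial residues are placed in a poly-leucine background, and it ends with a C-terminal 6xHis tag for purification. The annotation picks up the nuclease portion and the His tag; the linker and transmembrane region lie in the unannotated stretch between them. The record states the construct is intended for fluorescence studies, and the associated work concerns the thermodynamics of dimerization of the GAS(right) transmembrane motif. The engineered cysteine would plausibly serve as a site for attaching a fluorophore, although the record does not say so explicitly.

A second, 3.2 kb sequencing record filed under this entry shows Gateway recombination sites, a caveolin-1 fragment and rrnB terminators. These do not match the catalogue description, so that record appears to represent a different plasmid.
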