Features (pLannotate 1.2.2; 19 found; start..end, strand, type, name):
     15..33      +  promoter       T7 promoter: promoter for bacteriophage T7 RNA polymerase
     34..58      +  protein_bind   lac operator: The lac repressor binds to the lac operator to inhibit transcription in E. coli. This inhibition can be relieved by adding lactose or isopropyl-β-D-thiogalactopyranoside (IPTG). lac repressor encoded by lacI
     73..95      +  RBS            RBS: efficient ribosome binding site from bacteriophage T7 gene 10 (Olins and Rangwala, 1989)
    105..544     +  CDS            MNase (fragment): micrococcal nuclease from Staphylococcus aureus
    735..752     +  CDS            6xHis: 6xHis affinity tag
    762..811     +  CDS            SET1 (fragment): solubility-enhancement tag derived from T7 phage gene 10B
    819..866     +  terminator     T7 terminator: transcription terminator for bacteriophage T7 RNA polymerase
    903..1331    +  rep_origin     f1 ori (sequence partly withheld): f1 bacteriophage origin of replication; arrow indicates direction of (+) strand synthesis
   1384..1441    +  promoter       AmpR promoter (fragment): bla
   1450..2265    -  CDS            KanR: aminoglycoside phosphotransferase; aph(3')-Ia; confers resistance to kanamycin in bacteria or G418 (Geneticin®) in eukaryotes
   2387..2975    +  rep_origin     ori: high-copy-number ColE1/pMB1/pBR322/pUC origin of replication
   3161..3300    -  misc_feature   bom: basis of mobility region from pBR322
   3402..3593    -  CDS            rop: Rop protein, which maintains plasmids at low copy number; rop
   3610..3990    +  CDS            YPB1_ECOLX: Protein predicted: Swiss-Prot protein existence level 4. From Escherichia coli.
   4062..4353    -  CDS            TcR (fragment): tetracycline efflux protein; tet; confers resistance to tetracycline
   4368..4389    -  protein_bind   CAP binding site: CAP binding activates transcription in the presence of cAMP. E. coli catabolite activator protein
   4402..5484    -  CDS            lacI: lac repressor; lacI; The lac repressor binds to the lac operator to inhibit transcription in E. coli. This inhibition can be relieved by adding lactose or isopropyl-β-D-thiogalactopyranoside (IPTG).
   5485..5562    -  promoter       lacI promoter: lacI
   5570..5849    -  CDS            TcR (fragment): tetracycline efflux protein; tet; confers resistance to tetracycline
>Addgene plasmid #191241 | pSN-A112C-1A32 | addgene full sequence | sequence record 384667 | Addgene NGS Result
CGATCCCGCGAAATTAATACGACTCACTATAGGGGAATTGTGAGCGGATAACAATTCCCCTCTAGAAATA
ATTTTGTTTAACTTTAAGAAGGAGATATACCATGGCAACTTCAACTAAAAAATTACATAAAGAACCTGCG
ACTTTAATTAAAGCGATTGATGGTGATACGGTTAAATTAATGTACAAAGGTCAACCAATGACATTCAGAC
TATTATTGGTTGATACACCTGAAACAAAGCATCCTAAAAAAGGTGTAGAGAAATATGGTCCTGAAGCAAG
TGCATTTACGAAAAAAATGGTAGAAAATGCAAAGAAAATTGAAGTCGAGTTTGACAAAGGTCAAAGAACT
GATAAATATGGACGTGGCTTAGCGTATATTTATGCTGATGGAAAAATGGTAAACGAAGCATTAGTTCGTC
AAGGCTTGGCTAAAGTTTGCTATGTTTACAAACCTAACAATACACATGAACAATTATTAAGAAAAAGTGA
AGCACAAGCGAAAAAAGAGAAATTAAATATTTGGAGCGAAGACAACGCTGATTCGGGCCAAACTAGTGGT
GGCTCAGGAGGGGGCTCCGGCGGAGGGTCTGGTGGATCCTTGGGGAATGAAATCACGTTGCTGCTCGTCT
TATTGCTCGCCATGCTCCTCGGGGCCCTGTTAGCGGCATTGATCGGTATTCGTAACCCAAGCGAATTCAA
GAGCTCCGTCGACAAGCTTGCGGCCGCACTCGAGCACCATCACCATCACCATTGAGATCCGGCTGCTAAC
AAAGCCCGAAAGGAAGCTGAGTTGGCTGCTGCCACCGCTGAGCAATAACTAGCATAACCCCTTGGGGCCT
CTAAACGGGTCTTGAGGGGTTTTTTGCTGAAAGGAGGAACTATATCCGGATTGGCGAATGGG
[124 nt withheld, positions 903-1026]
C
[91 nt withheld, positions 1028-1118]
A
[49 nt withheld, positions 1120-1168]
CCTTTGACGTTGGAGTCCACGTTCTTT
[37 nt withheld, positions 1196-1232]
ACCCTATCTCGGTCTATTCTTTTGATTTATAAGGGATTTTGCCGATTTCGGCCTATTGGTTAAAAAATGA
GCTGATTTAACAAAAATTTAACGCGAATTTTAACAAAATATTAACGCTTACAATTTAGGTGGCACTTTTC
GGGGAAATGTGCGCGGAACCCCTATTTGTTTATTTTTCTAAATACATTCAAATATGTATCCGCTCATGAA
TTAATTCTTAGAAAAACTCATCGAGCATCAAATGAAACTGCAATTTATTCATATCAGGATTATCAATACC
ATATTTTTGAAAAAGCCGTTTCTGTAATGAAGGAGAAAACTCACCGAGGCAGTTCCATAGGATGGCAAGA
TCCTGGTATCGGTCTGCGATTCCGACTCGTCCAACATCAATACAACCTATTAATTTCCCCTCGTCAAAAA
TAAGGTTATCAAGTGAGAAATCACCATGAGTGACGACTGAATCCGGTGAGAATGGCAAAAGTTTATGCAT
TTCTTTCCAGACTTGTTCAACAGGCCAGCCATTACGCTCGTCATCAAAATCACTCGCATCAACCAAACCG
TTATTCATTCGTGATTGCGCCTGAGCGAGACGAAATACGCGATCGCTGTTAAAAGGACAATTACAAACAG
GAATCGAATGCAACCGGCGCAGGAACACTGCCAGCACATCAACAATATTTTCACCTGAATCAGGATATTC
TTCTAATACCTGGAATGCTGTTTTCCCGGGGATCGCAGTGGTGAGTAACCATGCATCATCAGGAGTACGG
ATAAAATGCTTGATGGTCGGAAGAGGCATAAATTCCGTCAGCCAGTTTAGTCTGACCATCTCATCTGTAA
CATCATTGGCAACGCTACCTTTGCCATGTTTCAGAAACAACTCTGGCGCATCGGGCTTCCCATACAATCG
ATAGATTGTCGCACCTGATTGTCCGACATTATCGCGAGCCCATTTATACCCATATAAATCAGCATCCATG
TTGGAATTTAATCGCGGCCTAGAGCAAGACGTTTCCCGTTGAATATGGCTCATAACACCCCTTGTATTAC
TGTTTATGTAAGCAGACAGTTTTATTGTTCATGACCAAAATCCCTTAACGTGAGTTTTCGTTCCACTGAG
CGTCAGACCCCGTAGAAAAGATCAAAGGATCTTCTTGAGATCCTTTTTTTCTGCGCGTAATCTGCTGCTT
GCAAACAAAAAAACCACCGCTACCAGCGGTGGTTTGTTTGCCGGATCAAGAGCTACCAACTCTTTTTCCG
AAGGTAACTGGCTTCAGCAGAGCGCAGATACCAAATACTGTCCTTCTAGTGTAGCCGTAGTTAGGCCACC
ACTTCAAGAACTCTGTAGCACCGCCTACATACCTCGCTCTGCTAATCCTGTTACCAGTGGCTGCTGCCAG
TGGCGATAAGTCGTGTCTTACCGGGTTGGACTCAAGACGATAGTTACCGGATAAGGCGCAGCGGTCGGGC
TGAACGGGGGGTTCGTGCACACAGCCCAGCTTGGAGCGAACGACCTACACCGAACTGAGATACCTACAGC
GTGAGCTATGAGAAAGCGCCACGCTTCCCGAAGGGAGAAAGGCGGACAGGTATCCGGTAAGCGGCAGGGT
CGGAACAGGAGAGCGCACGAGGGAGCTTCCAGGGGGAAACGCCTGGTATCTTTATAGTCCTGTCGGGTTT
CGCCACCTCTGACTTGAGCGTCGATTTTTGTGATGCTCGTCAGGGGGGCGGAGCCTATGGAAAAACGCCA
GCAACGCGGCCTTTTTACGGTTCCTGGCCTTTTGCTGGCCTTTTGCTCACATGTTCTTTCCTGCGTTATC
CCCTGATTCTGTGGATAACCGTATTACCGCCTTTGAGTGAGCTGATACCGCTCGCCGCAGCCGAACGACC
GAGCGCAGCGAGTCAGTGAGCGAGGAAGCGGAAGAGCGCCTGATGCGGTATTTTCTCCTTACGCATCTGT
GCGGTATTTCACACCGCAATGGTGCACTCTCAGTACAATCTGCTCTGATGCCGCATAGTTAAGCCAGTAT
ACACTCCGCTATCGCTACGTGACTGGGTCATGGCTGCGCCCCGACACCCGCCAACACCCGCTGACGCGCC
CTGACGGGCTTGTCTGCTCCCGGCATCCGCTTACAGACAAGCTGTGACCGTCTCCGGGAGCTGCATGTGT
CAGAGGTTTTCACCGTCATCACCGAAACGCGCGAGGCAGCTGCGGTAAAGCTCATCAGCGTGGTCGTGAA
GCGATTCACAGATGTCTGCCTGTTCATCCGCGTCCAGCTCGTTGAGTTTCTCCAGAAGCGTTAATGTCTG
GCTTCTGATAAAGCGGGCCATGTTAAGGGCGGTTTTTTCCTGTTTGGTCACTGATGCCTCCGTGTAAGGG
GGATTTCTGTTCATGGGGGTAATGATACCGATGAAACGAGAGAGGATGCTCACGATACGGGTTACTGATG
ATGAACATGCCCGGTTACTGGAACGTTGTGAGGGTAAACAACTGGCGGTATGGATGCGGCGGGACCAGAG
AAAAATCACTCAGGGTCAATGCCAGCGCTTCGTTAATACAGATGTAGGTGTTCCACAGGGTAGCCAGCAG
CATCCTGCGATGCAGATCCGGAACATAATGGTGCAGGGCGCTGACTTCCGCGTTTCCAGACTTTACGAAA
CACGGAAACCGAAGACCATTCATGTTGTTGCTCAGGTCGCAGACGTTTTGCAGCAGCAGTCGCTTCACGT
TCGCTCGCGTATCGGTGATTCATTCTGCTAACCAGTAAGGCAACCCCGCCAGCCTAGCCGGGTCCTCAAC
GACAGGAGCACGATCATGCGCACCCGTGGGGCCGCCATGCCGGCGATAATGGCCTGCTTCTCGCCGAAAC
GTTTGGTGGCGGGACCAGTGACGAAGGCTTGAGCGAGGGCGTGCAAGATTCCGAATACCGCAAGCGACAG
GCCGATCATCGTCGCGCTCCAGCGAAAGCGGTCCTCGCCGAAAATGACCCAGAGCGCTGCCGGCACCTGT
CCTACGAGTTGCATGATAAAGAAGACAGTCATAAGTGCGGCGACGATAGTCATGCCCCGCGCCCACCGGA
AGGAGCTGACTGGGTTGAAGGCTCTCAAGGGCATCGGTCGAGATCCCGGTGCCTAATGAGTGAGCTAACT
TACATTAATTGCGTTGCGCTCACTGCCCGCTTTCCAGTCGGGAAACCTGTCGTGCCAGCTGCATTAATGA
ATCGGCCAACGCGCGGGGAGAGGCGGTTTGCGTATTGGGCGCCAGGGTGGTTTTTCTTTTCACCAGTGAG
ACGGGCAACAGCTGATTGCCCTTCACCGCCTGGCCCTGAGAGAGTTGCAGCAAGCGGTCCACGCTGGTTT
GCCCCAGCAGGCGAAAATCCTGTTTGATGGTGGTTAACGGCGGGATATAACATGAGCTGTCTTCGGTATC
GTCGTATCCCACTACCGAGATATCCGCACCAACGCGCAGCCCGGACTCGGTAATGGCGCGCATTGCGCCC
AGCGCCATCTGATCGTTGGCAACCAGCATCGCAGTGGGAACGATGCCCTCATTCAGCATTTGCATGGTTT
GTTGAAAACCGGACATGGCACTCCAGTCGCCTTCCCGTTCCGCTATCGGCTGAATTTGATTGCGAGTGAG
ATATTTATGCCAGCCAGCCAGACGCAGACGCGCCGAGACAGAACTTAATGGGCCCGCTAACAGCGCGATT
TGCTGGTGACCCAATGCGACCAGATGCTCCACGCCCAGTCGCGTACCGTCTTCATGGGAGAAAATAATAC
TGTTGATGGGTGTCTGGTCAGAGACATCAAGAAATAACGCCGGAACATTAGTGCAGGCAGCTTCCACAGC
AATGGCATCCTGGTCATCCAGCGGATAGTTAATGATCAGCCCACTGACGCGTTGCGCGAGAAGATTGTGC
ACCGCCGCTTTACAGGCTTCGACGCCGCTTCGTTCTACCATCGACACCACCACGCTGGCACCCAGTTGAT
CGGCGCGAGATTTAATCGCCGCGACAATTTGCGACGGCGCGTGCAGGGCCAGACTGGAGGTGGCAACGCC
AATCAGCAACGACTGTTTGCCCGCCAGTTGTTGTGCCACGCGGTTGGGAATGTAATTCAGCTCCGCCATC
GCCGCTTCCACTTTTTCCCGCGTTTTCGCAGAAACGTGGCTGGCCTGGTTCACCACGCGGGAAACGGTCT
GATAAGAGACACCGGCATACTCTGCGACATCGTATAACGTTACTGGTTTCACATTCACCACCCTGAATTG
ACTCTCTTCCGGGCGCTATCATGCCATACCGCGAAAGGTTTTGCGCCATTCGATGGTGTCCGGGATCTCG
ACGCTCTCCCTTATGCGACTCCTGCATTAGGAAGCAGCCCAGTAGTAGGTTGAGGCCGTTGAGCACCGCC
GCCGCAAGGAATGGTGCATGCAAGGAGATGGCGCCCAACAGTCCCCCGGCCACGGGGCCTGCCACCATAC
CCACGCCGAAACAAGCGCTCATGAGCCCGAAGTGGCGAGCCCGATCTTCCCCATCGGTGATGTCGGCGAT
ATAGGCGCCAGCAACCGCACCTGTGGCGCCGGTGATGCCGGCCACGATGCGTCCGGCGTAGAGGATCGAG
ATCT
