Features (pLannotate 1.2.2; 11 found; start..end, strand, type, name):
     34..77      +  terminator     rrnB T1 terminator: Escherichia coli rrnB; transcription terminator T1 from the E. coli rrnB gene
    124..160     -  CDS            lacZα (fragment): LacZα fragment of β-galactosidase; lacZ fragment
    231..355     -  protein_bind   attR2: mutant version of attR; recombination site for the Gateway® LR reaction LR Clonase™
    411..890     +  CDS            CAV1 (fragment): CAV1_CHLAE - Experimental evidence at protein level: Swiss-Prot protein existence level 1. May act as a scaffolding protein within caveolar membranes. Forms a stable heterooligomeric complex with CAV2 that targets to lipid rafts and drives caveolae formation. Mediates the recruitment of CAVIN proteins (CAVIN1/2/3/4) to the caveolae (By similarity). Interacts directly with G-protein alpha subunits and can functionally regulate their activity (By similarity). Involved in the costimulatory signal essential for T-cell receptor (TCR)-mediated T-cell activation. Its binding to DPP4 induces T-cell pr
    900..920     -  protein_bind   attB3: mutant version of attB; core recombination site for the Gateway® BP reaction BP Clonase™
    911..996     -  protein_bind   attL1 (fragment): mutant version of attL; recombination site for the Gateway® LR reaction LR Clonase™
   1033..1051    -  promoter       T7 promoter: promoter for bacteriophage T7 RNA polymerase
   1185..1994    +  CDS            KanR: aminoglycoside phosphotransferase; aph(3')-Ia; confers resistance to kanamycin in bacteria or G418 (Geneticin®) in eukaryotes
   2141..2729    +  rep_origin     ori: high-copy-number ColE1/pMB1/pBR322/pUC origin of replication
   2912..3004    +  CDS            lacI (fragment): lac repressor; lacI; The lac repressor binds to the lac operator to inhibit transcription in E. coli. This inhibition can be relieved by adding lactose or isopropyl-β-D-thiogalactopyranoside (IPTG).
   3059..3086    -  terminator     rrnB T2 terminator: transcription terminator T2 from the E. coli rrnB gene
>Addgene plasmid #191241 | pSN-A112C-1A32 Sequencing Result | analyzer sequence | sequence record 380473
CTACTCAGGAGAGCGTTCACCGACAAACAACAGATAAAACGAAAGGCCCAGTCTTCCGACTGAGCCTTTC
GTTTTATTTGATGCCTGGCAGTTCCCTACTCTCGCGTTAACGCTAGCATGGATGTTTTCCCAGTCACGAC
GTTGTAAAACGACGGCCAGTCTTAAGCTCGGGCCCTGCAGCTCTAGAGCTCGAATTCTACAGGTCACTAA
TACCATCTAAGTAGTTGGTTCATAGTGACTGCATATGTTGTGTTTTACAGTATTATGTAGTCTGTTTTTT
ATGCAAAATCTAATTTAATATATTGATATTTATATCATTTTACGTTTCTCGTTCAACTTTCTTGTACAAA
GTGGTGACTAGCGGATACAAGGACGGGACACCTGAAGAGGAATACGCTCACTCGCCGTTTATCAGGAAAC
AGGGGAACATTTACAAACCAAACAATAAAGAAATGGATAACGACAGCATCAACGAAAAGACACTTCAGGA
TGTCCACACCAAGGAGATTGACCTGGTCAACCGAGACCCAAAGCATTTAAATGACGATGTGGTGAAGGTG
GACTTTGAGGACGTGATCGCCGAGCCTGCCGGCACCTACAGCTTCGACGGCGTGTGGAAGGCGAGCTTCA
CCACCTTCACAGTAACCAAATATTGGTGCTACAGGCTGCTGACAGCGCTGGTGGGCATCCCACTCGCCCT
GGTATGGGGCATCTTCTTCGCCATCCTCTCCTTCATCCACATCTGGGCCGTGGTGCCTTGCGTGAAGAGC
TACCTAATCGAGATCCACTGCATCAGTCGAGTTTACTCCATCTGTGTGCACACCTTCTGCGACCCACTCT
TTGAGGCCATGGGGAAATGCTTTAGTAACGTCCGGGTCACTGCTACTAAGGTGGTGTAACAACTTTATTA
TACAAAGTTGGCATTATAAAAAAGCATTGCTTATCAATTTGTTGCAACGAACAGGTCACTATCAGTCAAA
ATAAAATCATTATTTGGAGCTCCATGGTAGCGTTAACGCGGCCGCGATATCCCCTATAGTGAGTCGTATT
ACATGGTCATAGCTGTTTCCTGGCAGCTCTGGCCCGTGTCTCAAAATCTCTGATGTTACATTGCACAAGA
TAAAAATATATCATCATGAACAATAAAACTGTCTGCTTACATAAACAGTAATACAAGGGGTGTTATGAGC
CATATTCAACGGGAAACGTCGAGGCCGCGATTAAATTCCAACATGGATGCTGATTTATATGGGTATAAAT
GGGCTCGCGATAATGTCGGGCAATCAGGTGCGACAATCTATCGCTTGTATGGGAAGCCCGATGCGCCAGA
GTTGTTTCTGAAACATGGCAAAGGTAGCGTTGCCAATGATGTTACAGATGAGATGGTCAGACTAAACTGG
CTGACGGAATTTATGCCTCTTCCGACCATCAAGCATTTTATCCGTACTCCTGATGATGCATGGTTACTCA
CCACTGCGATCCCCGGAAAAACAGCATTCCAGGTATTAGAAGAATATCCTGATTCAGGTGAAAATATTGT
TGATGCGCTGGCAGTGTTCCTGCGCCGGTTGCATTCGATTCCTGTTTGTAATTGTCCTTTTAACAGCGAT
CGCGTATTTCGTCTCGCTCAGGCGCAATCACGAATGAATAACGGTTTGGTTGATGCGAGTGATTTTGATG
ACGAGCGTAATGGCTGGCCTGTTGAACAAGTCTGGAAAGAAATGCATAAACTTTTGCCATTCTCACCGGA
TTCAGTCGTCACTCATGGTGATTTCTCACTTGATAACCTTATTTTTGACGAGGGGAAATTAATAGGTTGT
ATTGATGTTGGACGAGTCGGAATCGCAGACCGATACCAGGATCTTGCCATCCTATGGAACTGCCTCGGTG
AGTTTTCTCCTTCATTACAGAAACGGCTTTTTCAAAAATATGGTATTGATAATCCTGATATGAATAAATT
GCAGTTTCATTTGATGCTCGATGAGTTTTTCTAATCAGAATTGGTTAATTGGTTGTAACACTGGCAGAGC
ATTACGCTGACTTGACGGGACGGCGCAAGCTCATGACCAAAATCCCTTAACGTGAGTTACGCGTCGTTCC
ACTGAGCGTCAGACCCCGTAGAAAAGATCAAAGGATCTTCTTGAGATCCTTTTTTTCTGCGCGTAATCTG
CTGCTTGCAAACAAAAAAACCACCGCTACCAGCGGTGGTTTGTTTGCCGGATCAAGAGCTACCAACTCTT
TTTCCGAAGGTAACTGGCTTCAGCAGAGCGCAGATACCAAATACTGTTCTTCTAGTGTAGCCGTAGTTAG
GCCACCACTTCAAGAACTCTGTAGCACCGCCTACATACCTCGCTCTGCTAATCCTGTTACCAGTGGCTGC
TGCCAGTGGCGATAAGTCGTGTCTTACCGGGTTGGACTCAAGACGATAGTTACCGGATAAGGCGCAGCGG
TCGGGCTGAACGGGGGGTTCGTGCACACAGCCCAGCTTGGAGCGAACGACCTACACCGAACTGAGATACC
TACAGCGTGAGCTATGAGAAAGCGCCACGCTTCCCGAAGGGAGAAAGGCGGACAGGTATCCGGTAAGCGG
CAGGGTCGGAACAGGAGAGCGCACGAGGGAGCTTCCAGGGGGAAACGCCTGGTATCTTTATAGTCCTGTC
GGGTTTCGCCACCTCTGACTTGAGCGTCGATTTTTGTGATGCTCGTCAGGGGGGCGGAGCCTATGGAAAA
ACGCCAGCAACGCGGCCTTTTTACGGTTCCTGGCCTTTTGCTGGCCTTTTGCTCACATGTTCTTTCCTGC
GTTATCCCCTGATTCTGTGGATAACCGTATTACCGCCTTTGAGTGAGCTGATACCGCTCGCCGCAGCCGA
ACGACCGAGCGCAGCGAGTCAGTGAGCGAGGAAGCGGAAGAGCGCCCAATACGCAAACCGCCTCTCCCCG
CGCGTTGGCCGATTCATTAATGCAGCTGGCACGACAGGTTTCCCGACTGGAAAGCGGGCAGTGAGCGCAA
CGCAATTAATACGCGTACCGCTAGCCAGGAAGAGTTTGTAGAAACGCAAAAAGGCCATCCGTCAGGATGG
CCTTCTGCTTAGTTTGATGCCTGGCAGTTTATGGCGGGCGTCCTGCCCGCCACCCTCCGGGCCGTTGCTT
CACAACGTTCAAATCCGCTCCCGGCGGATTTGTC
